Addgene plasmid #141676: TFORF0733
Purpose: Lentiviral vector for overexpressing transcription factor ORFs with unique 24-bp barcodes. Barcodes facilitate identification of transcription factors in pooled screens.
Depositing lab: Feng Zhang. Depositing organization: Broad Institute. Publication: A transcription factor atlas of directed differentiation. Joung J, Ma S, Tay T, Geiger-Schuller KR, Kirchgatterer PC, Verdine VK, Guo B, Arias-Garcia MA, Allen WE, Singh A, Kuksenko O, Abudayyeh OO, Gootenberg JS, Fu Z, Macrae RK, Buenrostro JD, Regev A, Zhang F. Cell. 2023 Jan 5;186(1):209-229.e26. doi: 10.1016/j.cell.2022.11.026. PubMed 36608654.
Backbone
  Vector backbone: pLX_TRC317
  Backbone manufacturer: Broad Institute Genetic Perturbation Platform
  Backbone size w/o insert (bp): 8264
  Vector type: Mammalian Expression, Lentiviral
  Selectable markers: Puromycin
Growth in bacteria
  Bacterial resistance: Ampicillin, 100 μg/mL
  Growth temperature: 30°C
  Growth strain: NEB Stable
  Copy number: High Copy
Gene/Insert
  Gene/Insert name: PROX2
  Species: H. sapiens (human)
  Insert size (bp): 1199
  Entrez Gene: PROX2 (a.k.a. FLJ36749)
  Promoter: EF1a
  Cloning method: Unknown
  Sequencing primers: 5′ GGGTGGAGACTGAAGTTAGGCCAG; 3′ CACATAGCGTAAAAGGAGCAACATAG
Terms and licenses: Academic/Nonprofit Terms; Industry Terms: Not Available to Industry
Depositor comments: NM_001080408,ENST00000556084 . The transcription factor ORF portion of this plasmid was synthesized by Genewiz. Please test multiple small colonies in case of plasmid recombination. To make this collection available in a timely manner, a portion of this collection was not fully sequenced by Addgene. If an Addgene verified full plasmid sequence is not available, please contact us prior to placing an order to request the full sequence.
How to cite: TFORF0733 was a gift from Feng Zhang (Addgene plasmid # 141676 ; http://n2t.net/addgene:141676 ; RRID:Addgene_141676)
