[The description below was written by a language model from this plasmid's Addgene catalogue record and pLannotate feature annotations shown in this document.]
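Description:
TFORF0733 is a third-generation-style, self-inactivating lentiviral expression plasmid built on the pLX_TRC317 backbone and carrying the human transcription factor PROX2 as its open reading frame. It belongs to a barcoded transcription factor ORF collection in which each clone is paired with a unique 24-bp barcode, so that the identity of the overexpressed factor can be read out in pooled screens. In bacteria the plasmid is maintained through a high-copy ColE1/pUC-type origin and selected with ampicillin via β-lactamase. An f1 origin and leftover lac/T7/T3 cloning-vector elements are also present in the backbone. The depositor notes that the plasmid can recombine, as is common with LTR-containing vectors.

The viral portion begins with an RSV promoter fused to a truncated HIV-1 5' LTR, which makes genomic RNA production Tat-independent. This is followed by the Ψ packaging signal with a gag fragment and the Rev response element for nuclear export of the unspliced genome. An SV40 early promoter/origin drives puromycin N-acetyltransferase for selection of transduced mammalian cells, and a cPPT/CTS element aids nuclear import of the preintegration complex. Downstream, the strong constitutive EF-1α promoter drives the synthesized PROX2 ORF, and the WPRE enhances transcript stability and expression ahead of the ΔU3 3' LTR and an SV40 polyadenylation signal. The barcode is not annotated as a feature, so the table does not show its position; a short U6-promoter-like fragment is annotated between the ORF and the WPRE, and its role is not stated. The construct is used to produce lentivirus for stable PROX2 overexpression, for example in directed-differentiation screens.
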