Features (pLannotate 1.2.2; 31 found; start..end, strand, type, name):
      5..231     +  promoter       RSV promoter: Rous sarcoma virus enhancer/promoter
    232..412     +  LTR            5' LTR (truncated): truncated 5' long terminal repeat (LTR) from HIV-1
    459..584     +  misc_feature   HIV-1 Ψ: packaging signal of human immunodeficiency virus type 1
    568..931     +  CDS            HIV-1 gag (fragment): gag protein from human immunodeficiency virus 1; gag
   1077..1310    +  misc_feature   RRE: The Rev response element (RRE) of HIV-1 allows for Rev-dependent mRNA export from the nucleus to the cytoplasm.
   1687..1713    +  CDS            Rev (fragment): human immunodeficiency virus 1 (HIV-1) Rev protein; rev; enhances nuclear export of unspliced and incompletely spliced viral mRNAs
   1720..1743    +  promoter       SV40 promoter (fragment): SV40 early promoter
   1744..1815    +  promoter       SV40 promoter (fragment): SV40 enhancer and early promoter
   1839..1974    +  rep_origin     SV40 ori: SV40 origin of replication
   2020..2616    +  CDS            PuroR (fragment): puromycin N-acetyltransferase; pac from Streptomyces; confers resistance to puromycin
   2665..2782    +  misc_feature   cPPT/CTS: central polypurine tract and central termination sequence of HIV-1
   2847..2913    +  CDS            small t antigen (fragment): SV40 (simian virus 40) small t antigen
   2920..4098    +  promoter       EF-1α promoter: strong constitutive promoter for human elongation factor EF-1α
   4115..5209    +  CDS            PROX2 (fragment): PROX2_HUMAN - Experimental evidence at transcript level: Swiss-Prot protein existence level 2. Transcription regulator. Does not seem to be essential for embryonic development and postnatal survival (By similarity). From Homo sapiens (Human).
   5225..5278    +  promoter       U6 promoter (fragment): RNA polymerase III promoter for human U6 snRNA
   5320..5908    +  misc_feature   WPRE: woodchuck hepatitis virus posttranscriptional regulatory element
   5959..5978    +  misc_feature   cPPT/CTS (fragment): central polypurine tract and central termination sequence of HIV-1
   5980..6213    +  LTR            3' LTR (ΔU3): self-inactivating 3' long terminal repeat (LTR) from HIV-1
   6291..6412    +  polyA_signal   SV40 poly(A) signal: SV40 polyadenylation signal
   6452..6587    +  rep_origin     SV40 ori: SV40 origin of replication
   6608..6626    -  promoter       T7 promoter: promoter for bacteriophage T7 RNA polymerase
   6634..6789    +  CDS            lacZα (fragment): LacZα fragment of β-galactosidase; lacZ fragment
   6794..7222    +  rep_origin     f1 ori (sequence partly withheld): f1 bacteriophage origin of replication; arrow indicates direction of (+) strand synthesis
   7275..7379    +  promoter       AmpR promoter: bla
   7380..8240    +  CDS            AmpR: β-lactamase; bla; confers resistance to ampicillin, carbenicillin, and related antibiotics
   8411..8999    +  rep_origin     ori: high-copy-number ColE1/pMB1/pBR322/pUC origin of replication
   9182..9274    +  CDS            lacI (fragment): lac repressor; lacI; The lac repressor binds to the lac operator to inhibit transcription in E. coli. This inhibition can be relieved by adding lactose or isopropyl-β-D-thiogalactopyranoside (IPTG).
   9287..9308    +  protein_bind   CAP binding site: CAP binding activates transcription in the presence of cAMP. E. coli catabolite activator protein
   9323..9353    +  promoter       lac promoter: promoter for the E. coli lac operon
   9361..9377    +  protein_bind   lac operator: The lac repressor binds to the lac operator to inhibit transcription in E. coli. This inhibition can be relieved by adding lactose or isopropyl-β-D-thiogalactopyranoside (IPTG). lac repressor encoded by lacI
   9422..9440    +  promoter       T3 promoter: promoter for bacteriophage T3 RNA polymerase
>Addgene plasmid #141676 | TFORF0733 | addgene full sequence | sequence record 454909 | Addgene NGS Result
TTAATGTAGTCTTATGCAATACTCTTGTAGTCTTGCAACATGGTAACGATGAGTTAGCAACATGCCTTAC
AAGGAGAGAAAAAGCACCGTGCATGCCGATTGGTGGAAGTAAGGTGGTACGATCGTGCCTTATTAGGAAG
GCAACAGACGGGTCTGACATGGATTGGACGAACCACTGAATTGCCGCATTGCAGAGATATTGTATTTAAG
TGCCTAGCTCGATACATAAACGGGTCTCTCTGGTTAGACCAGATCTGAGCCTGGGAGCTCTCTGGCTAAC
TAGGGAACCCACTGCTTAAGCCTCAATAAAGCTTGCCTTGAGTGCTTCAAGTAGTGTGTGCCCGTCTGTT
GTGTGACTCTGGTAACTAGAGATCCCTCAGACCCTTTTAGTCAGTGTGGAAAATCTCTAGCAGTGGCGCC
CGAACAGGGACTTGAAAGCGAAAGGGAAACCAGAGGAGCTCTCTCGACGCAGGACTCGGCTTGCTGAAGC
GCGCACGGCAAGAGGCGAGGGGCGGCGACTGGTGAGTACGCCAAAAATTTTGACTAGCGGAGGCTAGAAG
GAGAGAGATGGGTGCGAGAGCGTCAGTATTAAGCGGGGGAGAATTAGATCGCGATGGGAAAAAATTCGGT
TAAGGCCAGGGGGAAAGAAAAAATATAAATTAAAACATATAGTATGGGCAAGCAGGGAGCTAGAACGATT
CGCAGTTAATCCTGGCCTGTTAGAAACATCAGAAGGCTGTAGACAAATACTGGGACAGCTACAACCATCC
CTTCAGACAGGATCAGAAGAACTTAGATCATTATATAATACAGTAGCAACCCTCTATTGTGTGCATCAAA
GGATAGAGATAAAAGACACCAAGGAAGCTTTAGACAAGATAGAGGAAGAGCAAAACAAAAGTAAGACCAC
CGCACAGCAAGCGGCCGCTGATCTTCAGACCTGGAGGAGGAGATATGAGGGACAATTGGAGAAGTGAATT
ATATAAATATAAAGTAGTAAAAATTGAACCATTAGGAGTAGCACCCACCAAGGCAAAGAGAAGAGTGGTG
CAGAGAGAAAAAAGAGCAGTGGGAATAGGAGCTTTGTTCCTTGGGTTCTTGGGAGCAGCAGGAAGCACTA
TGGGCGCAGCGTCAATGACGCTGACGGTACAGGCCAGACAATTATTGTCTGGTATAGTGCAGCAGCAGAA
CAATTTGCTGAGGGCTATTGAGGCGCAACAGCATCTGTTGCAACTCACAGTCTGGGGCATCAAGCAGCTC
CAGGCAAGAATCCTGGCTGTGGAAAGATACCTAAAGGATCAACAGCTCCTGGGGATTTGGGGTTGCTCTG
GAAAACTCATTTGCACCACTGCTGTGCCTTGGAATGCTAGTTGGAGTAATAAATCTCTGGAACAGATTTG
GAATCACACGACCTGGATGGAGTGGGACAGAGAAATTAACAATTACACAAGCTTAATACACTCCTTAATT
GAAGAATCGCAAAACCAGCAAGAAAAGAATGAACAAGAATTATTGGAATTAGATAAATGGGCAAGTTTGT
GGAATTGGTTTAACATAACAAATTGGCTGTGGTATATAAAATTATTCATAATGATAGTAGGAGGCTTGGT
AGGTTTAAGAATAGTTTTTGCTGTACTTTCTATAGTGAATAGAGTTAGGCAGGGATATTCACCATTATCG
TTTCAGACCCACCTCCCAACCCCGAGGGGACCCATGCATTGCATCTCAATTAGTCAGCAACCAGGTGTGG
AAAGTCCCCAGGCTCCCCAGCAGGCAGAAGTATGCAAAGCATGCGTCTCAATTAGTCAGCAACCATAGTC
CCGCCCCTAACTCCGCCCATCCCGCCCCTAACTCCGCCCAGTTCCGCCCATTCTCCGCCCCATGGCTGAC
TAATTTTTTTTATTTATGCAGAGGCCGAGGCCGCCTCGGCCTCTGAGCTATTCCAGAAGTAGTGAGGAGG
CTTTTTTGGAGGCCTAGGCTTTTGCAAAAAGCTTTCTAGAGGTACCACCGGAGCTTACCATGACCGAGTA
CAAGCCCACGGTGCGCCTCGCCACCCGCGACGACGTCCCCAGGGCCGTACGCACCCTCGCCGCCGCGTTC
GCCGACTACCCCGCCACGCGCCACACCGTCGATCCGGACCGCCACATCGAGCGGGTCACCGAGCTGCAAG
AACTCTTCCTCACGCGCGTCGGGCTCGACATCGGCAAGGTGTGGGTCGCGGACGACGGCGCCGCCGTGGC
GGTCTGGACCACGCCGGAGAGCGTCGAAGCGGGGGCGGTGTTCGCCGAGATCGGCCCGCGCATGGCCGAG
TTGAGCGGTTCCCGGCTGGCCGCGCAGCAACAGATGGAAGGCCTCCTGGCGCCGCACCGGCCCAAGGAGC
CCGCGTGGTTCCTGGCCACCGTCGGCGTCTCGCCCGACCACCAGGGCAAGGGTCTGGGCAGCGCCGTCGT
GCTCCCCGGAGTGGAGGCGGCCGAGCGCGCCGGGGTGCCCGCCTTCCTGGAGACCTCCGCGCCCCGCAAC
CTCCCCTTCTACGAGCGGCTCGGCTTCACCGTCACCGCCGACGTCGAGGTGCCCGAAGGACCGCGCACCT
GGTGCATGACCCGCAAGCCCGGTGCCAGTTAACGAATTCTAGATCTTGAGACAAATGGCAGTATTCATCC
ACAATTTTAAAAGAAAAGGGGGGATTGGGGGGTACAGTGCAGGGGAAAGAATAGTAGACATAATAGCAAC
AGACATACAAACTAAAGAATTACAAAAACAAATTACAAAAATTCAAAATTTTCGGGTTTATTACAGGGAC
AGCAGAGATCCACTTTGGCGCCGGCTCGAGGCCTGCAGGTGCAAAGATGGATAAAGTTTTAAACAGAGAG
GAATCTTTGCAGCTAATGGACCTTCTAGGTCTTGAAAGGAGTGGGAATTGGCTCCGGTGCCCGTCAGTGG
GCAGAGCGCACATCGCCCACAGTCCCCGAGAAGTTGGGGGGAGGGGTCGGCAATTGAACCGGTGCCTAGA
GAAGGTGGCGCGGGGTAAACTGGGAAAGTGATGTCGTGTACTGGCTCCGCCTTTTTCCCGAGGGTGGGGG
AGAACCGTATATAAGTGCAGTAGTCGCCGTGAACGTTCTTTTTCGCAACGGGTTTGCCGCCAGAACACAG
GTAAGTGCCGTGTGTGGTTCCCGCGGGCCTGGCCTCTTTACGGGTTATGGCCCTTGCGTGCCTTGAATTA
CTTCCACCTGGCTGCAGTACGTGATTCTTGATCCCGAGCTTCGGGTTGGAAGTGGGTGGGAGAGTTCGAG
GCCTTGCGCTTAAGGAGCCCCTTCGCCTCGTGCTTGAGTTGAGGCCTGGCCTGGGCGCTGGGGCCGCCGC
GTGCGAATCTGGTGGCACCTTCGCGCCTGTCTCGCTGCTTTCGATAAGTCTCTAGCCATTTAAAATTTTT
GATGACCTGCTGCGACGCTTTTTTTCTGGCAAGATAGTCTTGTAAATGCGGGCCAAGATCTGCACACTGG
TATTTCGGTTTTTGGGGCCGCGGGCGGCGACGGGGCCCGTGCGTCCCAGCGCACATGTTCGGCGAGGCGG
GGCCTGCGAGCGCGGCCACCGAGAATCGGACGGGGGTAGTCTCAAGCTGGCCGGCCTGCTCTGGTGCCTG
GCCTCGCGCCGCCGTGTATCGCCCCGCCCTGGGCGGCAAGGCTGGCCCGGTCGGCACCAGTTGCGTGAGC
GGAAAGATGGCCGCTTCCCGGCCCTGCTGCAGGGAGCTCAAAATGGAGGACGCGGCGCTCGGGAGAGCGG
GCGGGTGAGTCACCCACACAAAGGAAAAGGGCCTTTCCGTCCTCAGCCGTCGCTTCATGTGACTCCACGG
AGTACCGGGCGCCGTCCAGGCACCTCGATTAGTTCTCGAGCTTTTGGAGTACGTCGTCTTTAGGTTGGGG
GGAGGGGTTTTATGCGATGGAGTTTCCCCACACTGAGTGGGTGGAGACTGAAGTTAGGCCAGCTTGGCAC
TTGATGTAATTCTCCTTGGAATTTGCCCTTTTTGAGTTTGGATCTTGGTTCATTCTCAAGCCTCAGACAG
TGGTTCAAAGTTTTTTTCTTCCATTTCAGGTGTCGTGAGGCTAGCACCGCCACCATGGATCCAAACTCCA
TCTTGCTTTCTCCTCAGCCCCAGATCTGCTCCCACCTAGCAGAAGCTTGTACGGAAGGCGAGAGAAGCTC
ATCCCCTCCAGAGCTGGATAGAGACTCCCCGTTTCCCTGGAGTCAGGTCCCCAGCTCCAGCCCTACAGAC
CCCGAATGGTTTGGTGATGAGCACATCCAGGCAAAGAGGGCCAGAGTGGAGACCATTGTCCGAGGCATGT
GTCTCTCCCCGAATCCTCTGGTGCCAGGCAATGCGCAAGCTGGGGTCAGCCCACGCTGCCCAAAGAAGGC
CCGAGAGAGGAAGAGGAAGCAGAACCTTCCCACACCGCAAGGCCTCCTGATGCCAGCCCCTGCCTGGGAC
CAGGGCAACAGGAAGGGGGGCCCTCGTGTGAGAGAACAACTTCATCTGCTGAAGCAACAGCTAAGACATC
TGCAAGAGCACATCCTACAGGCTGCCAAGCCCAGGGACACAGCTCAGGGGCCAGGAGGCTGTGGCACGGG
GAAAGGCCCTCTGAGTGCAAAGCAGGGGAATGGCTGTGGGCCTCGCCCCTGGGTTGTGGACGGTGACCAC
CAGCAAGGTACCAGCAAGGACCTCTCTGGGGCAGAAAAACACCAAGAGTCTGAGAAGCCCAGTTTCCTTC
CTTCTGGAGCACCAGCTTCACTAGAGATTCTGAGGAAAGAGCTGACCAGGGCAGTGTCCCAGGCTGTGGA
CTCGGTATTACAAAAGTTCAACCGCTGCATTACCTCCCAGATGATCAAGTGGTTCAGCAACTTTCGTGAG
TTTTATTACATCCAAATGGAAAAATCTGCCCGGCAAGCAATTTCAGATGGTGTCACAAATCCCAAAATGC
TGGTGGTTCTCCGCAATTCAGAACTTTTTCAAGCTCTCAATATGCACTACAACAAGGGAAATGACTTTGA
GGTTCCAGATTGCTTCTTGGAAATTGCCAGCTTGACGTTACAGGAGTTCTTCAGGGCTGTCTCCGCAGGG
AGAGACTCAGATCCTTCCTGGAAGAAACCCATTTATAAAATTATTTCGAAACTGGACAGTGACATCCCAG
AGATATTCAAATCTTCCAGCTATCCCCAGTAGTAATGAACTAGTCCGTAACTTGAAAGTATTTCGATTTC
TTGGCTTTATATATCTTGTGGAAAGGACGAATTTATACGTTCCCAGTACGAGGTACGCGTTAAGTCGACA
ATCAACCTCTGGATTACAAAATTTGTGAAAGATTGACTGGTATTCTTAACTATGTTGCTCCTTTTACGCT
ATGTGGATACGCTGCTTTAATGCCTTTGTATCATGCTATTGCTTCCCGTATGGCTTTCATTTTCTCCTCC
TTGTATAAATCCTGGTTGCTGTCTCTTTATGAGGAGTTGTGGCCCGTTGTCAGGCAACGTGGCGTGGTGT
GCACTGTGTTTGCTGACGCAACCCCCACTGGTTGGGGCATTGCCACCACCTGTCAGCTCCTTTCCGGGAC
TTTCGCTTTCCCCCTCCCTATTGCCACGGCGGAACTCATCGCCGCCTGCCTTGCCCGCTGCTGGACAGGG
GCTCGGCTGTTGGGCACTGACAATTCCGTGGTGTTGTCGGGGAAATCATCGTCCTTTCCTTGGCTGCTCG
CCTGTGTTGCCACCTGGATTCTGCGCGGGACGTCCTTCTGCTACGTCCCTTCGGCCCTCAATCCAGCGGA
CCTTCCTTCCCGCGGCCTGCTGCCGGCTCTGCGGCCTCTTCCGCGTCTTCGCCTTCGCCCTCAGACGAGT
CGGATCTCCCTTTGGGCCGCCTCCCCGCGTCGACTTTAAGACCAATGACTTACAAGGCAGCTGTAGATCT
TAGCCACTTTTTAAAAGAAAAGGGGGGACTGGAAGGGCTAATTCACTCCCAACGAAGACAAGATCTGCTT
TTTGCTTGTACTGGGTCTCTCTGGTTAGACCAGATCTGAGCCTGGGAGCTCTCTGGCTAACTAGGGAACC
CACTGCTTAAGCCTCAATAAAGCTTGCCTTGAGTGCTTCAAGTAGTGTGTGCCCGTCTGTTGTGTGACTC
TGGTAACTAGAGATCCCTCAGACCCTTTTAGTCAGTGTGGAAAATCTCTAGCAGTACGTATAGTAGTTCA
TGTCATCTTATTATTCAGTATTTATAACTTGCAAAGAAATGAATATCAGAGAGTGAGAGGAACTTGTTTA
TTGCAGCTTATAATGGTTACAAATAAAGCAATAGCATCACAAATTTCACAAATAAAGCATTTTTTTCACT
GCATTCTAGTTGTGGTTTGTCCAAACTCATCAATGTATCTTATCATGTCTGGCTCTAGCTATCCCGCCCC
TAACTCCGCCCATCCCGCCCCTAACTCCGCCCAGTTCCGCCCATTCTCCGCCCCATGGCTGACTAATTTT
TTTTATTTATGCAGAGGCCGAGGCCGCCTCGGCCTCTGAGCTATTCCAGAAGTAGTGAGGAGGCTTTTTT
GGAGGCCTAGGGACGTACCCAATTCGCCCTATAGTGAGTCGTATTACGCGCGCTCACTGGCCGTCGTTTT
ACAACGTCGTGACTGGGAAAACCCTGGCGTTACCCAACTTAATCGCCTTGCAGCACATCCCCCTTTCGCC
AGCTGGCGTAATAGCGAAGAGGCCCGCACCGATCGCCCTTCCCAACAGTTGCGCAGCCTGAATGGCGAAT
GGG
[124 nt withheld, positions 6794-6917]
C
[91 nt withheld, positions 6919-7009]
A
[49 nt withheld, positions 7011-7059]
CCTTTGACGTTGGAGTCCACGTTCTTT
[37 nt withheld, positions 7087-7123]
ACCCTATCTCGGTCTATTCTTTTGATTTATAAGGGATTTTGCCGATTTCGGCCTATTGGTTAAAAAATGA
GCTGATTTAACAAAAATTTAACGCGAATTTTAACAAAATATTAACGCTTACAATTTAGGTGGCACTTTTC
GGGGAAATGTGCGCGGAACCCCTATTTGTTTATTTTTCTAAATACATTCAAATATGTATCCGCTCATGAG
ACAATAACCCTGATAAATGCTTCAATAATATTGAAAAAGGAAGAGTATGAGTATTCAACATTTCCGTGTC
GCCCTTATTCCCTTTTTTGCGGCATTTTGCCTTCCTGTTTTTGCTCACCCAGAAACGCTGGTGAAAGTAA
AAGATGCTGAAGATCAGTTGGGTGCACGAGTGGGTTACATCGAACTGGATCTCAACAGCGGTAAGATCCT
TGAGAGTTTTCGCCCCGAAGAACGTTTTCCAATGATGAGCACTTTTAAAGTTCTGCTATGTGGCGCGGTA
TTATCCCGTATTGACGCCGGGCAAGAGCAACTCGGTCGCCGCATACACTATTCTCAGAATGACTTGGTTG
AGTACTCACCAGTCACAGAAAAGCATCTTACGGATGGCATGACAGTAAGAGAATTATGCAGTGCTGCCAT
AACCATGAGTGATAACACTGCGGCCAACTTACTTCTGACAACGATCGGAGGACCGAAGGAGCTAACCGCT
TTTTTGCACAACATGGGGGATCATGTAACTCGCCTTGATCGTTGGGAACCGGAGCTGAATGAAGCCATAC
CAAACGACGAGCGTGACACCACGATGCCTGTAGCAATGGCAACAACGTTGCGCAAACTATTAACTGGCGA
ACTACTTACTCTAGCTTCCCGGCAACAATTAATAGACTGGATGGAGGCGGATAAAGTTGCAGGACCACTT
CTGCGCTCGGCCCTTCCGGCTGGCTGGTTTATTGCTGATAAATCTGGAGCCGGTGAGCGTGGGTCTCGCG
GTATCATTGCAGCACTGGGGCCAGATGGTAAGCCCTCCCGTATCGTAGTTATCTACACGACGGGGAGTCA
GGCAACTATGGATGAACGAAATAGACAGATCGCTGAGATAGGTGCCTCACTGATTAAGCATTGGTAACTG
TCAGACCAAGTTTACTCATATATACTTTAGATTGATTTAAAACTTCATTTTTAATTTAAAAGGATCTAGG
TGAAGATCCTTTTTGATAATCTCATGACCAAAATCCCTTAACGTGAGTTTTCGTTCCACTGAGCGTCAGA
CCCCGTAGAAAAGATCAAAGGATCTTCTTGAGATCCTTTTTTTCTGCGCGTAATCTGCTGCTTGCAAACA
AAAAAACCACCGCTACCAGCGGTGGTTTGTTTGCCGGATCAAGAGCTACCAACTCTTTTTCCGAAGGTAA
CTGGCTTCAGCAGAGCGCAGATACCAAATACTGTTCTTCTAGTGTAGCCGTAGTTAGGCCACCACTTCAA
GAACTCTGTAGCACCGCCTACATACCTCGCTCTGCTAATCCTGTTACCAGTGGCTGCTGCCAGTGGCGAT
AAGTCGTGTCTTACCGGGTTGGACTCAAGACGATAGTTACCGGATAAGGCGCAGCGGTCGGGCTGAACGG
GGGGTTCGTGCACACAGCCCAGCTTGGAGCGAACGACCTACACCGAACTGAGATACCTACAGCGTGAGCT
ATGAGAAAGCGCCACGCTTCCCGAAGGGAGAAAGGCGGACAGGTATCCGGTAAGCGGCAGGGTCGGAACA
GGAGAGCGCACGAGGGAGCTTCCAGGGGGAAACGCCTGGTATCTTTATAGTCCTGTCGGGTTTCGCCACC
TCTGACTTGAGCGTCGATTTTTGTGATGCTCGTCAGGGGGGCGGAGCCTATGGAAAAACGCCAGCAACGC
GGCCTTTTTACGGTTCCTGGCCTTTTGCTGGCCTTTTGCTCACATGTTCTTTCCTGCGTTATCCCCTGAT
TCTGTGGATAACCGTATTACCGCCTTTGAGTGAGCTGATACCGCTCGCCGCAGCCGAACGACCGAGCGCA
GCGAGTCAGTGAGCGAGGAAGCGGAAGAGCGCCCAATACGCAAACCGCCTCTCCCCGCGCGTTGGCCGAT
TCATTAATGCAGCTGGCACGACAGGTTTCCCGACTGGAAAGCGGGCAGTGAGCGCAACGCAATTAATGTG
AGTTAGCTCACTCATTAGGCACCCCAGGCTTTACACTTTATGCTTCCGGCTCGTATGTTGTGTGGAATTG
TGAGCGGATAACAATTTCACACAGGAAACAGCTATGACCATGATTACGCCAAGCGCGCAATTAACCCTCA
CTAAAGGGAACAAAAGCTGGAGCTGCAAGC
