>Addgene plasmid #141676 | TFORF0733 | depositor partial sequence | sequence record 277165 | Insert
ACCGCCACCATGGATCCAAACTCCATCTTGCTTTCTCCTCAGCCCCAGATCTGCTCCCACCTAGCAGAAG
CTTGTACGGAAGGCGAGAGAAGCTCATCCCCTCCAGAGCTGGATAGAGACTCCCCGTTTCCCTGGAGTCA
GGTCCCCAGCTCCAGCCCTACAGACCCCGAATGGTTTGGTGATGAGCACATCCAGGCAAAGAGGGCCAGA
GTGGAGACCATTGTCCGAGGCATGTGTCTCTCCCCGAATCCTCTGGTGCCAGGCAATGCGCAAGCTGGGG
TCAGCCCACGCTGCCCAAAGAAGGCCCGAGAGAGGAAGAGGAAGCAGAACCTTCCCACACCGCAAGGCCT
CCTGATGCCAGCCCCTGCCTGGGACCAGGGCAACAGGAAGGGGGGCCCTCGTGTGAGAGAACAACTTCAT
CTGCTGAAGCAACAGCTAAGACATCTGCAAGAGCACATCCTACAGGCTGCCAAGCCCAGGGACACAGCTC
AGGGGCCAGGAGGCTGTGGCACGGGGAAAGGCCCTCTGAGTGCAAAGCAGGGGAATGGCTGTGGGCCTCG
CCCCTGGGTTGTGGACGGTGACCACCAGCAAGGTACCAGCAAGGACCTCTCTGGGGCAGAAAAACACCAA
GAGTCTGAGAAGCCCAGTTTCCTTCCTTCTGGAGCACCAGCTTCACTAGAGATTCTGAGGAAAGAGCTGA
CCAGGGCAGTGTCCCAGGCTGTGGACTCGGTATTACAAAAGTTCAACCGCTGCATTACCTCCCAGATGAT
CAAGTGGTTCAGCAACTTTCGTGAGTTTTATTACATCCAAATGGAAAAATCTGCCCGGCAAGCAATTTCA
GATGGTGTCACAAATCCCAAAATGCTGGTGGTTCTCCGCAATTCAGAACTTTTTCAAGCTCTCAATATGC
ACTACAACAAGGGAAATGACTTTGAGGTTCCAGATTGCTTCTTGGAAATTGCCAGCTTGACGTTACAGGA
GTTCTTCAGGGCTGTCTCCGCAGGGAGAGACTCAGATCCTTCCTGGAAGAAACCCATTTATAAAATTATT
TCGAAACTGGACAGTGACATCCCAGAGATATTCAAATCTTCCAGCTATCCCCAGTAGTAATGAACTAGTC
CGTAACTTGAAAGTATTTCGATTTCTTGGCTTTATATATCTTGTGGAAAGGACGAATTTATACGTTCCCA
GTACGAGGT
