>Addgene plasmid #141676 | TFORF0733 | depositor partial sequence | sequence record 277166 | Barcode
ATTTATACGTTCCCAGTACGAGGT
